>Addgene plasmid #26295 | pMOTag2T | depositor full sequence | sequence record 12380 | Author sequence
CTAAATTGTAAGCGTTAATATTTTGTTAAAATTCGCGTTAAATTTTTGTTAAATCAGCTCATTTTTTAAC
CAATAGGCCGAAATCGGCAAAATCCCTTATAAATCAAAAGAATAGACCGAGATAGGGT
[37 nt withheld, positions 129-165]
AAAGAACGTGGACTCCAACGTCAAAGG
[49 nt withheld, positions 193-241]
T
[91 nt withheld, positions 243-333]
G
[124 nt withheld, positions 335-458]
CCCATTCGCCATTCAGGCTGCGCAACTGTTGGGAAGGGCGATCGGTGCGGGCCTCTTCGCTATTACGCCA
GCTGGCGAAAGGGGGATGTGCTGCAAGGCGATTAAGTTGGGTAACGCCAGGGTTTTCCCAGTCACGACGT
TGTAAAACGACGGCCAGTGAGCGCGCGTAATACGACTCACTATAGGGCGAATTGGAGCTCCACCGCGGTG
GCGGCCGCTCTAGAACTAGTGGATCCTCAGGCACCGGGCTTGCGGGTCATGCACCAGGTGCGCGGTCCTT
CGGGCACCTCGACGTCGGCGGTGACGGTGAAGCCGAGCCGCTCGTAGAAGGGGAGGTTGCGGGGCGCGGA
GGTCTCCAGGAAGGCGGGCACCCCGGCGCGCTCGGCCGCCTCCACTCCGGGGAGCACGACGGCGCTGCCC
AGACCCTTGCCCTGGTGGTCGGGCGAGACACCGACGGTGGCCAGGAACCACGCGGGCTCCTTGGGCCGGT
GCGGCGCCAGGAGGCCTTCCATCTGTTGCTGCGCGGCCAGCCGGGAACCGCTCAACTCGGCCATGCGCGG
GCCGATCTCGGCGAACACCGCCCCCGCTTCGACGCTCTCCGGCGTGGTCCAGACCGCCACTGCTGCGCCG
TCGTCCGCGACCCACACCTTGCCGATGTCGAGCCCGACGCGCGTGAGGAAGAGTTCTTGCAGCTCGGTGA
CCCGCTCGATGTGGCGGTCTGGATCGACGGTGTGGCGCGTGGCGGGGTAGTCGGCGAACGCGGCGGCGAG
GGTGCGTACGGCCCTGGGGACGTCGTCGCGGGTGGCGAGGCGCACCGTGGGCTTGTACTCGGTCATGGTA
AGCTTAAGCTAGCAATTCGTTTGAACTATTTTCTTTGATGAAAGGGTTACTATTCTTTCTCCTCTAGTAG
GGCTGGTCGAGAAAACAAGATTGAAAGAAAAGGCGGAAAGGGAGAGGGAGAAAGAGGTGTGACACGACAG
GAAGAAGCGAATAAGGGGAAGGAAGGCATACACGCAACCACAGACGTGACAGGGTGCCTCCTACACAAAG
GGTGAGCAAAAAAACAAGAAAAACATAGGTCCCAAGCGAATTAAAAACATTTGAGACAGAAAACAAATTC
ACAAAAGAAAGAAAGAAAGAACATAAATGAAAACCTACACATGGTGCGACGTTGTCACACTTTGTCGACT
CAGTCAAGTGGGTCCTGGTTAGTATGGACCTCGAGGGGGGGCCCGGTACCCAGCTTTTGTTCCCTTTAGT
GAGGGTTAATTGCGCGCTTGGCGTAATCATGGTCATAGCTGTTTCCTGTGTGAAATTGTTATCCGCTCAC
AATTCCACACAACATACGAGCCGGAAGCATAAAGTGTAAAGCCTGGGGTGCCTAATGAGTGAGCTAACTC
ACATTAATTGCGTTGCGCTCACTGCCCGCTTTCCAGTCGGGAAACCTGTCGTGCCAGCTGCATTAATGAA
TCGGCCAACGCGCGGGGAGAGGCGGTTTGCGTATTGGGCGCTCTTCCGCTTCCTCGCTCACTGACTCGCT
GCGCTCGGTCGTTCGGCTGCGGCGAGCGGTATCAGCTCACTCAAAGGCGGTAATACGGTTATCCACAGAA
TCAGGGGATAACGCAGGAAAGAACATGTGAGCAAAAGGCCAGCAAAAGGCCAGGAACCGTAAAAAGGCCG
CGTTGCTGGCGTTTTTCCATAGGCTCCGCCCCCCTGACGAGCATCACAAAAATCGACGCTCAAGTCAGAG
GTGGCGAAACCCGACAGGACTATAAAGATACCAGGCGTTTCCCCCTGGAAGCTCCCTCGTGCGCTCTCCT
GTTCCGACCCTGCCGCTTACCGGATACCTGTCCGCCTTTCTCCCTTCGGGAAGCGTGGCGCTTTCTCATA
GCTCACGCTGTAGGTATCTCAGTTCGGTGTAGGTCGTTCGCTCCAAGCTGGGCTGTGTGCACGAACCCCC
CGTTCAGCCCGACCGCTGCGCCTTATCCGGTAACTATCGTCTTGAGTCCAACCCGGTAAGACACGACTTA
TCGCCACTGGCAGCAGCCACTGGTAACAGGATTAGCAGAGCGAGGTATGTAGGCGGTGCTACAGAGTTCT
TGAAGTGGTGGCCTAACTACGGCTACACTAGAAGGACAGTATTTGGTATCTGCGCTCTGCTGAAGCCAGT
TACCTTCGGAAAAAGAGTTGGTAGCTCTTGATCCGGCAAACAAACCACCGCTGGTAGCGGTGGTTTTTTT
GTTTGCAAGCAGCAGATTACGCGCAGAAAAAAAGGATCTCAAGAAGATCCTTTGATCTTTTCTACGGGGT
CTGACGCTCAGTGGAACGAAAACTCACGTTAAGGGATTTTGGTCATGAGATTATCAAAAAGGATCTTCAC
CTAGATCCTTTTAAATTAAAAATGAAGTTTTAAATCAATCTAAAGTATATATGAGTAAACTTGGTCTGAC
AGTTACCAATGCTTAATCAGTGAGGCACCTATCTCAGCGATCTGTCTATTTCGTTCATCCATAGTTGCCT
GACTCCCCGTCGTGTAGATAACTACGATACGGGAGGGCTTACCATCTGGCCCCAGTGCTGCAATGATACC
GCGAGACCCACGCTCACCGGCTCCAGATTTATCAGCAATAAACCAGCCAGCCGGAAGGGCCGAGCGCAGA
AGTGGTCCTGCAACTTTATCCGCCTCCATCCAGTCTATTAATTGTTGCCGGGAAGCTAGAGTAAGTAGTT
CGCCAGTTAATAGTTTGCGCAACGTTGTTGCCATTGCTACAGGCATCGTGGTGTCACGCTCGTCGTTTGG
TATGGCTTCATTCAGCTCCGGTTCCCAACGATCAAGGCGAGTTACATGATCCCCCATGTTGTGCAAAAAA
GCGGTTAGCTCCTTCGGTCCTCCGATCGTTGTCAGAAGTAAGTTGGCCGCAGTGTTATCACTCATGGTTA
TGGCAGCACTGCATAATTCTCTTACTGTCATGCCATCCGTAAGATGCTTTTCTGTGACTGGTGAGTACTC
AACCAAGTCATTCTGAGAATAGTGTATGCGGCGACCGAGTTGCTCTTGCCCGGCGTCAATACGGGATAAT
ACCGCGCCACATAGCAGAACTTTAAAAGTGCTCATCATTGGAAAACGTTCTTCGGGGCGAAAACTCTCAA
GGATCTTACCGCTGTTGAGATCCAGTTCGATGTAACCCACTCGTGCACCCAACTGATCTTCAGCATCTTT
TACTTTCACCAGCGTTTCTGGGTGAGCAAAAACAGGAAGGCAAAATGCCGCAAAAAAGGGAATAAGGGCG
ACACGGAAATGTTGAATACTCATACTCTTCCTTTTTCAATATTATTGAAGCATTTATCAGGGTTATTGTC
TCATGAGCGGATACATATTTGAATGTATTTAGAAAAATAAACAAATAGGGGTTCCGCGCACATTTCCCCG
AAAAGTGCCAC
Features (pLannotate 1.2.2; 14 found; start..end, strand, type, name):
     30..458     -  rep_origin     f1 ori (sequence partly withheld): f1 bacteriophage origin of replication; arrow indicates direction of (+) strand synthesis
    463..618     -  CDS            lacZα (fragment): LacZα fragment of β-galactosidase; lacZ fragment
    626..644     +  promoter       T7 promoter: promoter for bacteriophage T7 RNA polymerase
    653..694     +  misc_feature   MCS (fragment): pBluescript multiple cloning site
    695..1294    -  CDS            PuroR (fragment): puromycin N-acetyltransferase; pac from Streptomyces; confers resistance to puromycin
   1675..1698    +  misc_feature   MCS (fragment): pBluescript multiple cloning site
   1711..1729    -  promoter       T3 promoter: promoter for bacteriophage T3 RNA polymerase
   1774..1790    -  protein_bind   lac operator: The lac repressor binds to the lac operator to inhibit transcription in E. coli. This inhibition can be relieved by adding lactose or isopropyl-β-D-thiogalactopyranoside (IPTG). lac repressor encoded by lacI
   1798..1828    -  promoter       lac promoter: promoter for the E. coli lac operon
   1843..1864    -  protein_bind   CAP binding site: CAP binding activates transcription in the presence of cAMP. E. coli catabolite activator protein
   1877..1969    -  CDS            lacI (fragment): lac repressor; lacI; The lac repressor binds to the lac operator to inhibit transcription in E. coli. This inhibition can be relieved by adding lactose or isopropyl-β-D-thiogalactopyranoside (IPTG).
   2152..2740    -  rep_origin     ori: high-copy-number ColE1/pMB1/pBR322/pUC origin of replication
   2911..3771    -  CDS            AmpR: β-lactamase; bla; confers resistance to ampicillin, carbenicillin, and related antibiotics
   3772..3876    -  promoter       AmpR promoter: bla
