[The description below was written by a language model from this plasmid's Addgene catalogue record and pLannotate feature annotations shown in this document.]
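Description:
pMOTag2T is an empty-backbone template plasmid for C-terminal in-situ epitope tagging of genes in trypanosomes. It is built on pBluescript II KS+ and has a total size of 3,899 bp. It belongs to a set of derivatives of a published vector series for rapid PCR-mediated tagging of Trypanosoma brucei genes, in which the epitope tag and/or selectable marker were varied. This version combines a Ty-1 epitope tag with puromycin selection. In E. coli it is maintained through the high-copy ColE1/pUC-type origin and selected with ampicillin via the bla gene and its promoter. The remaining backbone elements are the f1 phage origin, a lacZα fragment with the lac promoter, operator and CAP site, and flanking T7 and T3 promoters.

The tagging cassette sits between two remnants of the pBluescript multiple cloning site. The annotation identifies the puromycin N-acetyltransferase (pac) coding sequence there, on the minus strand relative to the T7 promoter. About 380 bp between this marker and the T3-side polylinker remnant carries no annotation. The Ty-1 tag listed in the catalogue presumably lies in this interval, along with any trypanosome RNA-processing sequences needed to express the marker, but the feature table does not identify these elements. No trypanosome promoter is recorded.

In the approach the depositor cites, the tag-plus-marker cassette is amplified with primers carrying homology to the 3′ end of a target gene and its downstream region. The product then integrates by homologous recombination, so the endogenous protein is fused at its C terminus to Ty-1. Puromycin selects for the recombinant parasites. This allows detection or localisation of proteins expressed from their native locus.
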