Addgene plasmid #26295: pMOTag2T
Purpose: (Empty Backbone)
Depositing lab: George Cross. Depositing organization: Rockefeller University.
Backbone
  Vector backbone: pBluescript II KS+
  Backbone manufacturer: Stratagene
  Backbone size (bp): 3899
  Vector type: Trypanosome in-situ tagging vector
  Selectable markers: Puromycin
Growth in bacteria
  Bacterial resistance: Ampicillin, 100 μg/mL
  Growth temperature: 37°C
  Growth strain: DH5alpha
  Copy number: Unknown
Gene/Insert
  Gene/Insert name: None
  Tag / fusion protein: Ty-1 (C terminal on insert)
  Cloning method: Restriction Enzyme
  Sequencing primers: 5′ n/a
Terms and licenses: Academic/Nonprofit Terms; Industry Terms: Not Available to Industry
Depositor comments: Modifications giving different epitope tags and/or selectable markers made by members of the Cross lab to plasmids based on Oberholzer,M., Morand,S., Kunz,S., and Seebeck,T. A vector series for rapid PCR-mediated C-terminal in-situ tagging of T. brucei genes. Mol. Biochem. Parasitol. 145, 2005, 117-120.
How to cite: pMOTag2T was a gift from George Cross (Addgene plasmid # 26295 ; http://n2t.net/addgene:26295 ; RRID:Addgene_26295)
