>Addgene plasmid #26295 | pMOTag2T | addgene partial sequence | sequence record 32499 | 26295 with Lac_promoter
AAAAGCTGGTACCGGGCCCCCCCTCGAGGTCCATACTAACCAGGACCCACTTGACTGAGTCGACAAAGTG
TGACAACGTCGCACCATGTGTAGGTTTTCATTTATGTTCTTTCTTTCTTTCTTTTGTGAATTTGTTTTCT
GTCTCAAATGTTTTTAATTCGCTTGGGACCTATGTTTTTCTTGTTTTTTTGCTCACCCTTTGTGTAGGAG
GCACCCTGTCACGTCTGTGGTTGCGTGTATGCCTTCCTTCCCCTTATTCGCTTCTTCCTGTCGTGTCACA
CCTCTTTCTCCCTCTCCCTTTCCGCCTTTTCTTTCAATCTTGTTTTCTCGACCAGCCCTACTAGAGGAGA
AAGAATAGTAACCCTTTCATCAAAGAAAATAGTTCAAACGAATTGCTAGCTTAAGCTTACCATGACCGAG
TACAAGCCCACGGTGCGCCTCGCCACCCGCGACGACGTCCCCAGGGCCGTACGCACCCTCGCCGCCGCGT
TCGCCGACTACCCCGCCACGCGCCACACCGTCGATCCAGACCGCCACATCGAGCGGGTCACCGAGCTGCA
AGAACTCTTCCTCACGCGCGTCGGGCTCGACATCGGCNAGGTGTGGGTCGCGGACGACGGCGCAGCAGTG
G
